Addgene plasmid #192661: Lenti-EF1alpha-ZsGreen1_Puro
Purpose: 3rd generation lenti vector encoding ZsGreen1 with 2A Puro resistance marker
Depositing lab: Jeffrey Miner. Depositing organization: Washington University in Saint Louis.
Backbone
  Vector backbone: pLenti
  Vector type: Mammalian Expression, Lentiviral
Growth in bacteria
  Bacterial resistance: Ampicillin, 100 μg/mL
  Growth temperature: 37°C
  Growth strain: NEB Stable
  Copy number: High Copy
Gene/Insert
  Gene/Insert name: ZsGreen1
  Species: Synthetic
  Promoter: EF1a
  Cloning method: Gibson Cloning
Terms and licenses: Academic/Nonprofit Terms; Industry Terms: Not Available to Industry
How to cite: Lenti-EF1alpha-ZsGreen1_Puro was a gift from Jeffrey Miner (Addgene plasmid # 192661 ; http://n2t.net/addgene:192661 ; RRID:Addgene_192661)
