[The description below was written by a language model from this plasmid's Addgene catalogue record and pLannotate feature annotations shown in this document.]
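Description:
Lenti-EF1alpha-ZsGreen1_Puro is a third-generation lentiviral transfer plasmid of about 10.6 kb, built on a pLenti backbone for mammalian expression. It is maintained in E. coli through a high-copy ColE1/pUC-type origin and selected with ampicillin via the bla gene. The backbone also carries an f1 phage origin and an SV40/EM7-driven BleoR cassette, which lies outside the viral genome and so is not transferred to transduced cells.

The viral genome is transcribed in packaging cells from a CMV enhancer/promoter fused to a truncated HIV-1 5' LTR. This chimeric arrangement makes transcription Tat-independent, the hallmark of third-generation systems. Downstream lie the Ψ packaging signal with a partial gag region, the Rev response element for Rev-dependent nuclear export of the genomic RNA, and the cPPT/CTS, which aids nuclear import of the reverse-transcribed genome.

The payload is driven by the strong constitutive human EF-1α promoter and encodes ZsGreen1, a bright green fluorescent protein derived from Zoanthus sp. It is followed by puromycin N-acetyltransferase. According to the catalogue entry the two are linked by a 2A peptide, so a single transcript yields both reporter and selection marker. The 2A element itself is not annotated in the feature table, but a short gap between the two coding sequences is consistent with it.

A WPRE follows to enhance transcript stability and expression. The cassette ends in a truncated 3' LTR (labelled as a 5' LTR by the annotation tool) and a bGH polyadenylation signal. The construct is suited to producing lentivirus that stably marks cells with green fluorescence while allowing puromycin enrichment, for example as a transduction control or for cell tracking, although the record does not specify a particular application.
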