Features (pLannotate 1.2.2; 32 found; start..end, strand, type, name):
     31..83      -  misc_feature   bom (fragment): basis of mobility region from pBR322
    238..617     +  enhancer       CMV enhancer: human cytomegalovirus immediate early enhancer
    618..817     +  promoter       CMV promoter: human cytomegalovirus (CMV) immediate early promoter
    835..1015    +  LTR            5' LTR (truncated): truncated 5' long terminal repeat (LTR) from HIV-1
   1062..1187    +  misc_feature   HIV-1 Ψ: packaging signal of human immunodeficiency virus type 1
   1171..1534    +  CDS            HIV-1 gag (fragment): gag protein from human immunodeficiency virus 1; gag
   1680..1913    +  misc_feature   RRE: The Rev response element (RRE) of HIV-1 allows for Rev-dependent mRNA export from the nucleus to the cytoplasm.
   2290..2390    +  CDS            Rev (fragment): human immunodeficiency virus 1 (HIV-1) Rev protein; rev; enhances nuclear export of unspliced and incompletely spliced viral mRNAs
   2440..2557    +  misc_feature   cPPT/CTS: central polypurine tract and central termination sequence of HIV-1
   2614..2680    +  CDS            small t antigen (fragment): SV40 (simian virus 40) small t antigen
   2687..3865    +  promoter       EF-1α promoter: strong constitutive promoter for human elongation factor EF-1α
   3878..4570    +  CDS            ZsGreen: ZsGreen is a basic (constitutively fluorescent) green fluorescent protein published in 1999, derived from Zoanthus sp..
   4625..5221    +  CDS            PuroR (fragment): puromycin N-acetyltransferase; pac from Streptomyces; confers resistance to puromycin
   5222..5243    +  misc_feature   MCS (fragment): pBluescript multiple cloning site
   5246..5834    +  misc_feature   WPRE: woodchuck hepatitis virus posttranscriptional regulatory element
   5771..6352    +  CDS            nef (fragment): NEF_HV1H2 - Experimental evidence at protein level: Swiss-Prot protein existence level 1. Extracellular Nef protein targets CD4(+) T-lymphocytes for apoptosis by interacting with CXCR4 surface receptors. From Human immunodeficiency virus type 1 group M subtype B (isolate HXB2) (HIV-1).
   6359..6539    +  LTR            5' LTR (truncated): truncated 5' long terminal repeat (LTR) from HIV-1
   6571..6795    +  polyA_signal   bGH poly(A) signal: bovine growth hormone polyadenylation signal
   6799..6820    +  promoter       SV40 promoter (fragment): SV40 enhancer and early promoter
   6841..7269    +  rep_origin     f1 ori (sequence partly withheld): f1 bacteriophage origin of replication; arrow indicates direction of (+) strand synthesis
   7283..7612    +  promoter       SV40 promoter: SV40 enhancer and early promoter
   7660..7707    +  promoter       EM7 promoter: synthetic bacterial promoter&nbsp
   7726..8100    +  CDS            BleoR: antibiotic-binding protein; Sh ble from Streptoalloteichus hindustanus; confers resistance to bleomycin, phleomycin, and Zeocin™
   8110..8235    +  CDS            ble (fragment): BLE_KLEPN - Experimental evidence at protein level: Swiss-Prot protein existence level 1. Binding protein with a strong affinity to the bleomycin family of antibiotics. Binds to CL990; an antimitotic-antibiotic compound. From Klebsiella pneumoniae.
   8230..8351    +  polyA_signal   SV40 poly(A) signal: SV40 polyadenylation signal
   8424..8440    -  protein_bind   lac operator: The lac repressor binds to the lac operator to inhibit transcription in E. coli. This inhibition can be relieved by adding lactose or isopropyl-β-D-thiogalactopyranoside (IPTG). lac repressor encoded by lacI
   8448..8478    -  promoter       lac promoter: promoter for the E. coli lac operon
   8493..8514    -  protein_bind   CAP binding site: CAP binding activates transcription in the presence of cAMP. E. coli catabolite activator protein
   8527..8619    -  CDS            lacI (fragment): lac repressor; lacI; The lac repressor binds to the lac operator to inhibit transcription in E. coli. This inhibition can be relieved by adding lactose or isopropyl-β-D-thiogalactopyranoside (IPTG).
   8802..9390    -  rep_origin     ori: high-copy-number ColE1/pMB1/pBR322/pUC origin of replication
   9561..10421   -  CDS            AmpR: β-lactamase; bla; confers resistance to ampicillin, carbenicillin, and related antibiotics
  10422..10526   -  promoter       AmpR promoter: bla
>Addgene plasmid #192661 | Lenti-EF1alpha-ZsGreen1_Puro | addgene full sequence | sequence record 379918 | Addgene NGS Result
GTCGACGGATCGGGAGATCTCCCGATCCCCTATGGTGCACTCTCAGTACAATCTGCTCTGATGCCGCATA
GTTAAGCCAGTATCTGCTCCCTGCTTGTGTGTTGGAGGTCGCTGAGTAGTGCGCGAGCAAAATTTAAGCT
ACAACAAGGCAAGGCTTGACCGACAATTGCATGAAGAATCTGCTTAGGGTTAGGCGTTTTGCGCTGCTTC
GCGATGTACGGGCCAGATATACGCGTTGACATTGATTATTGACTAGTTATTAATAGTAATCAATTACGGG
GTCATTAGTTCATAGCCCATATATGGAGTTCCGCGTTACATAACTTACGGTAAATGGCCCGCCTGGCTGA
CCGCCCAACGACCCCCGCCCATTGACGTCAATAATGACGTATGTTCCCATAGTAACGCCAATAGGGACTT
TCCATTGACGTCAATGGGTGGAGTATTTACGGTAAACTGCCCACTTGGCAGTACATCAAGTGTATCATAT
GCCAAGTACGCCCCCTATTGACGTCAATGACGGTAAATGGCCCGCCTGGCATTATGCCCAGTACATGACC
TTATGGGACTTTCCTACTTGGCAGTACATCTACGTATTAGTCATCGCTATTACCATGGTGATGCGGTTTT
GGCAGTACATCAATGGGCGTGGATAGCGGTTTGACTCACGGGGATTTCCAAGTCTCCACCCCATTGACGT
CAATGGGAGTTTGTTTTGGCACCAAAATCAACGGGACTTTCCAAAATGTCGTAACAACTCCGCCCCATTG
ACGCAAATGGGCGGTAGGCGTGTACGGTGGGAGGTCTATATAAGCAGCGCGTTTTGCCTGTACTGGGTCT
CTCTGGTTAGACCAGATCTGAGCCTGGGAGCTCTCTGGCTAACTAGGGAACCCACTGCTTAAGCCTCAAT
AAAGCTTGCCTTGAGTGCTTCAAGTAGTGTGTGCCCGTCTGTTGTGTGACTCTGGTAACTAGAGATCCCT
CAGACCCTTTTAGTCAGTGTGGAAAATCTCTAGCAGTGGCGCCCGAACAGGGACTTGAAAGCGAAAGGGA
AACCAGAGGAGCTCTCTCGACGCAGGACTCGGCTTGCTGAAGCGCGCACGGCAAGAGGCGAGGGGCGGCG
ACTGGTGAGTACGCCAAAAATTTTGACTAGCGGAGGCTAGAAGGAGAGAGATGGGTGCGAGAGCGTCAGT
ATTAAGCGGGGGAGAATTAGATCGCGATGGGAAAAAATTCGGTTAAGGCCAGGGGGAAAGAAAAAATATA
AATTAAAACATATAGTATGGGCAAGCAGGGAGCTAGAACGATTCGCAGTTAATCCTGGCCTGTTAGAAAC
ATCAGAAGGCTGTAGACAAATACTGGGACAGCTACAACCATCCCTTCAGACAGGATCAGAAGAACTTAGA
TCATTATATAATACAGTAGCAACCCTCTATTGTGTGCATCAAAGGATAGAGATAAAAGACACCAAGGAAG
CTTTAGACAAGATAGAGGAAGAGCAAAACAAAAGTAAGACCACCGCACAGCAAGCGGCCGCTGATCTTCA
GACCTGGAGGAGGAGATATGAGGGACAATTGGAGAAGTGAATTATATAAATATAAAGTAGTAAAAATTGA
ACCATTAGGAGTAGCACCCACCAAGGCAAAGAGAAGAGTGGTGCAGAGAGAAAAAAGAGCAGTGGGAATA
GGAGCTTTGTTCCTTGGGTTCTTGGGAGCAGCAGGAAGCACTATGGGCGCAGCGTCAATGACGCTGACGG
TACAGGCCAGACAATTATTGTCTGGTATAGTGCAGCAGCAGAACAATTTGCTGAGGGCTATTGAGGCGCA
ACAGCATCTGTTGCAACTCACAGTCTGGGGCATCAAGCAGCTCCAGGCAAGAATCCTGGCTGTGGAAAGA
TACCTAAAGGATCAACAGCTCCTGGGGATTTGGGGTTGCTCTGGAAAACTCATTTGCACCACTGCTGTGC
CTTGGAATGCTAGTTGGAGTAATAAATCTCTGGAACAGATTTGGAATCACACGACCTGGATGGAGTGGGA
CAGAGAAATTAACAATTACACAAGCTTAATACACTCCTTAATTGAAGAATCGCAAAACCAGCAAGAAAAG
AATGAACAAGAATTATTGGAATTAGATAAATGGGCAAGTTTGTGGAATTGGTTTAACATAACAAATTGGC
TGTGGTATATAAAATTATTCATAATGATAGTAGGAGGCTTGGTAGGTTTAAGAATAGTTTTTGCTGTACT
TTCTATAGTGAATAGAGTTAGGCAGGGATATTCACCATTATCGTTTCAGACCCACCTCCCAACCCCGAGG
GGACCCGACAGGCCCGAAGGAATAGAAGAAGAAGGTGGAGAGAGAGACAGAGACAGATCCATTCGATTAG
TGAACGGATCGGCACTGCGTGCGCCAATTCTGCAGACAAATGGCAGTATTCATCCACAATTTTAAAAGAA
AAGGGGGGATTGGGGGGTACAGTGCAGGGGAAAGAATAGTAGACATAATAGCAACAGACATACAAACTAA
AGAATTACAAAAACAAATTACAAAAATTCAAAATTTTCGGGTTTATTACAGGGACAGCAGAGATCCAGTT
TGGTTAATTAGCTAGCTGCAAAGATGGATAAAGTTTTAAACAGAGAGGAATCTTTGCAGCTAATGGACCT
TCTAGGTCTTGAAAGGAGTGGGAATTGGCTCCGGTGCCCGTCAGTGGGCAGAGCGCACATCGCCCACAGT
CCCCGAGAAGTTGGGGGGAGGGGTCGGCAATTGAACCGGTGCCTAGAGAAGGTGGCGCGGGGTAAACTGG
GAAAGTGATGTCGTGTACTGGCTCCGCCTTTTTCCCGAGGGTGGGGGAGAACCGTATATAAGTGCAGTAG
TCGCCGTGAACGTTCTTTTTCGCAACGGGTTTGCCGCCAGAACACAGGTAAGTGCCGTGTGTGGTTCCCG
CGGGCCTGGCCTCTTTACGGGTTATGGCCCTTGCGTGCCTTGAATTACTTCCACCTGGCTGCAGTACGTG
ATTCTTGATCCCGAGCTTCGGGTTGGAAGTGGGTGGGAGAGTTCGAGGCCTTGCGCTTAAGGAGCCCCTT
CGCCTCGTGCTTGAGTTGAGGCCTGGCCTGGGCGCTGGGGCCGCCGCGTGCGAATCTGGTGGCACCTTCG
CGCCTGTCTCGCTGCTTTCGATAAGTCTCTAGCCATTTAAAATTTTTGATGACCTGCTGCGACGCTTTTT
TTCTGGCAAGATAGTCTTGTAAATGCGGGCCAAGATCTGCACACTGGTATTTCGGTTTTTGGGGCCGCGG
GCGGCGACGGGGCCCGTGCGTCCCAGCGCACATGTTCGGCGAGGCGGGGCCTGCGAGCGCGGCCACCGAG
AATCGGACGGGGGTAGTCTCAAGCTGGCCGGCCTGCTCTGGTGCCTGGCCTCGCGCCGCCGTGTATCGCC
CCGCCCTGGGCGGCAAGGCTGGCCCGGTCGGCACCAGTTGCGTGAGCGGAAAGATGGCCGCTTCCCGGCC
CTGCTGCAGGGAGCTCAAAATGGAGGACGCGGCGCTCGGGAGAGCGGGCGGGTGAGTCACCCACACAAAG
GAAAAGGGCCTTTCCGTCCTCAGCCGTCGCTTCATGTGACTCCACGGAGTACCGGGCGCCGTCCAGGCAC
CTCGATTAGTTCTCGAGCTTTTGGAGTACGTCGTCTTTAGGTTGGGGGGAGGGGTTTTATGCGATGGAGT
TTCCCCACACTGAGTGGGTGGAGACTGAAGTTAGGCCAGCTTGGCACTTGATGTAATTCTCCTTGGAATT
TGCCCTTTTTGAGTTTGGATCTTGGTTCATTCTCAAGCCTCAGACAGTGGTTCAAAGTTTTTTTCTTCCA
TTTCAGGTGTCGTGACGTACGGCCACCATGACCCAGTCCAAGCACGGCCTGACCAAGGAGATGACCATGA
AGTACCGCATGGAGGGCTGCGTGGACGGCCACAAGTTCGTGATCACCGGCGAGGGCATCGGCTACCCCTT
CAAGGGCAAGCAGGCCATCAACCTGTGCGTGGTGGAGGGCGGCCCCTTGCCCTTCGCCGAGGACATCTTG
TCCGCCGCCTTCATGTACGGCAACCGCGTGTTCACCGAGTACCCCCAGGACATCGTCGACTACTTCAAGA
ACTCCTGCCCCGCCGGCTACACCTGGGACCGCTCCTTCCTGTTCGAGGACGGCGCCGTGTGCATCTGCAA
CGCCGACATCACCGTGAGCGTGGAGGAGAACTGCATGTACCACGAGTCCAAGTTCTACGGCGTGAACTTC
CCCGCCGACGGCCCCGTGATGAAGAAGATGACCGACAACTGGGAGCCCTCCTGCGAGAAGATCATCCCCG
TGCCCAAGCAGGGCATCTTGAAGGGCGACGTGAGCATGTACCTGCTGCTGAAGGACGGTGGCCGCTTGCG
CTGCCAGTTCGACACCGTGTACAAGGCCAAGTCCGTGCCCCGCAAGATGCCCGACTGGCACTTCATCCAG
CACAAGCTGACCCGCGAGGACCGCAGCGACGCCAAGAACCAGAAGTGGCACCTGACCGAGCACGCCATCG
CCTCCGGCTCCGCCTTGCCCGAGGGCAGAGGAAGTCTGCTAACATGCGGTGACGTCGAGGAGAATCCTGG
CCCAACCGAGTACAAGCCCACGGTGCGCCTCGCCACCCGCGACGACGTCCCCAGGGCCGTACGCACCCTC
GCCGCCGCGTTCGCCGACTACCCCGCCACGCGCCACACCGTCGATCCGGACCGCCACATCGAGCGGGTCA
CCGAGCTGCAAGAACTCTTCCTCACGCGCGTCGGGCTCGACATCGGCAAGGTGTGGGTCGCGGACGACGG
CGCCGCGGTGGCGGTCTGGACCACGCCGGAGAGCGTCGAAGCGGGGGCGGTGTTCGCCGAGATCGGCCCG
CGCATGGCCGAGTTGAGCGGTTCCCGGCTGGCCGCGCAGCAACAGATGGAAGGCCTCCTGGCGCCGCACC
GGCCCAAGGAGCCCGCGTGGTTCCTGGCCACCGTCGGAGTCTCGCCCGACCACCAGGGCAAGGGTCTGGG
CAGCGCCGTCGTGCTCCCCGGAGTGGAGGCGGCCGAGCGCGCCGGGGTGCCCGCCTTCCTGGAGACCTCC
GCGCCCCGCAACCTCCCCTTCTACGAGCGGCTCGGCTTCACCGTCACCGCCGACGTCGAGGTGCCCGAAG
GACCGCGCACCTGGTGCATGACCCACAAGCCCGGTGCCTGAGAATTCGATATCAAGCTTATCGGTAATCA
ACCTCTGGATTACAAAATTTGTGAAAGATTGACTGGTATTCTTAACTATGTTGCTCCTTTTACGCTATGT
GGATACGCTGCTTTAATGCCTTTGTATCATGCTATTGCTTCCCGTATGGCTTTCATTTTCTCCTCCTTGT
ATAAATCCTGGTTGCTGTCTCTTTATGAGGAGTTGTGGCCCGTTGTCAGGCAACGTGGCGTGGTGTGCAC
TGTGTTTGCTGACGCAACCCCCACTGGTTGGGGCATTGCCACCACCTGTCAGCTCCTTTCCGGGACTTTC
GCTTTCCCCCTCCCTATTGCCACGGCGGAACTCATCGCCGCCTGCCTTGCCCGCTGCTGGACAGGGGCTC
GGCTGTTGGGCACTGACAATTCCGTGGTGTTGTCGGGGAAATCATCGTCCTTTCCTTGGCTGCTCGCCTG
TGTTGCCACCTGGATTCTGCGCGGGACGTCCTTCTGCTACGTCCCTTCGGCCCTCAATCCAGCGGACCTT
CCTTCCCGCGGCCTGCTGCCGGCTCTGCGGCCTCTTCCGCGTCTTCGCCTTCGCCCTCAGACGAGTCGGA
TCTCCCTTTGGGCCGCCTCCCCGCATCGATACCGTCGACCTCGAGACCTAGAAAAACATGGAGCAATCAC
AAGTAGCAATACAGCAGCTACCAATGCTGATTGTGCCTGGCTAGAAGCACAAGAGGAGGAGGAGGTGGGT
TTTCCAGTCACACCTCAGGTACCTTTAAGACCAATGACTTACAAGGCAGCTGTAGATCTTAGCCACTTTT
TAAAAGAAAAGGGGGGACTGGAAGGGCTAATTCACTCCCAACGAAGACAAGATATCCTTGATCTGTGGAT
CTACCACACACAAGGCTACTTCCCTGATTGGCAGAACTACACACCAGGGCCAGGGATCAGATATCCACTG
ACCTTTGGATGGTGCTACAAGCTAGTACCAGTTGAGCAAGAGAAGGTAGAAGAAGCCAATGAAGGAGAGA
ACACCCGCTTGTTACACCCTGTGAGCCTGCATGGGATGGATGACCCGGAGAGAGAAGTATTAGAGTGGAG
GTTTGACAGCCGCCTAGCATTTCATCACATGGCCCGAGAGCTGCATCCGGACTGTACTGGGTCTCTCTGG
TTAGACCAGATCTGAGCCTGGGAGCTCTCTGGCTAACTAGGGAACCCACTGCTTAAGCCTCAATAAAGCT
TGCCTTGAGTGCTTCAAGTAGTGTGTGCCCGTCTGTTGTGTGACTCTGGTAACTAGAGATCCCTCAGACC
CTTTTAGTCAGTGTGGAAAATCTCTAGCAGGGCCCGTTTAAACCCGCTGATCAGCCTCGACTGTGCCTTC
TAGTTGCCAGCCATCTGTTGTTTGCCCCTCCCCCGTGCCTTCCTTGACCCTGGAAGGTGCCACTCCCACT
GTCCTTTCCTAATAAAATGAGGAAATTGCATCGCATTGTCTGAGTAGGTGTCATTCTATTCTGGGGGGTG
GGGTGGGGCAGGACAGCAAGGGGGAGGATTGGGAAGACAATAGCAGGCATGCTGGGGATGCGGTGGGCTC
TATGGCTTCTGAGGCGGAAAGAACCAGCTGGGGCTCTAGGGGGTATCCCC
[124 nt withheld, positions 6841-6964]
C
[91 nt withheld, positions 6966-7056]
A
[49 nt withheld, positions 7058-7106]
CCTTTGACGTTGGAGTCCACGTTCTTT
[37 nt withheld, positions 7134-7170]
ACCCTATCTCGGTCTATTCTTTTGATTTATAAGGGATTTTGCCGATTTCGGCCTATTGGTTAAAAAATGA
GCTGATTTAACAAAAATTTAACGCGAATTAATTCTGTGGAATGTGTGTCAGTTAGGGTGTGGAAAGTCCC
CAGGCTCCCCAGCAGGCAGAAGTATGCAAAGCATGCATCTCAATTAGTCAGCAACCAGGTGTGGAAAGTC
CCCAGGCTCCCCAGCAGGCAGAAGTATGCAAAGCATGCATCTCAATTAGTCAGCAACCATAGTCCCGCCC
CTAACTCCGCCCATCCCGCCCCTAACTCCGCCCAGTTCCGCCCATTCTCCGCCCCATGGCTGACTAATTT
TTTTTATTTATGCAGAGGCCGAGGCCGCCTCTGCCTCTGAGCTATTCCAGAAGTAGTGAGGAGGCTTTTT
TGGAGGCCTAGGCTTTTGCAAAAAGCTCCCGGGAGCTTGTATATCCATTTTCGGATCTGATCAGCACGTG
TTGACAATTAATCATCGGCATAGTATATCGGCATAGTATAATACGACAAGGTGAGGAACTAAACCATGGC
CAAGTTGACCAGTGCCGTTCCGGTGCTCACCGCGCGCGACGTCGCCGGAGCGGTCGAGTTCTGGACCGAC
CGGCTCGGGTTCTCCCGGGACTTCGTGGAGGACGACTTCGCCGGTGTGGTCCGGGACGACGTGACCCTGT
TCATCAGCGCGGTCCAGGACCAGGTGGTGCCGGACAACACCCTGGCCTGGGTGTGGGTGCGCGGCCTGGA
CGAGCTGTACGCCGAGTGGTCGGAGGTCGTGTCCACGAACTTCCGGGACGCCTCCGGGCCGGCCATGACC
GAGATCGGCGAGCAGCCGTGGGGGCGGGAGTTCGCCCTGCGCGACCCGGCCGGCAACTGCGTGCACTTCG
TGGCCGAGGAGCAGGACTGACACGTGCTACGAGATTTCGATTCCACCGCCGCCTTCTATGAAAGGTTGGG
CTTCGGAATCGTTTTCCGGGACGCCGGCTGGATGATCCTCCAGCGCGGGGATCTCATGCTGGAGTTCTTC
GCCCACCCCAACTTGTTTATTGCAGCTTATAATGGTTACAAATAAAGCAATAGCATCACAAATTTCACAA
ATAAAGCATTTTTTTCACTGCATTCTAGTTGTGGTTTGTCCAAACTCATCAATGTATCTTATCATGTCTG
TATACCGTCGACCTCTAGCTAGAGCTTGGCGTAATCATGGTCATAGCTGTTTCCTGTGTGAAATTGTTAT
CCGCTCACAATTCCACACAACATACGAGCCGGAAGCATAAAGTGTAAAGCCTGGGGTGCCTAATGAGTGA
GCTAACTCACATTAATTGCGTTGCGCTCACTGCCCGCTTTCCAGTCGGGAAACCTGTCGTGCCAGCTGCA
TTAATGAATCGGCCAACGCGCGGGGAGAGGCGGTTTGCGTATTGGGCGCTCTTCCGCTTCCTCGCTCACT
GACTCGCTGCGCTCGGTCGTTCGGCTGCGGCGAGCGGTATCAGCTCACTCAAAGGCGGTAATACGGTTAT
CCACAGAATCAGGGGATAACGCAGGAAAGAACATGTGAGCAAAAGGCCAGCAAAAGGCCAGGAACCGTAA
AAAGGCCGCGTTGCTGGCGTTTTTCCATAGGCTCCGCCCCCCTGACGAGCATCACAAAAATCGACGCTCA
AGTCAGAGGTGGCGAAACCCGACAGGACTATAAAGATACCAGGCGTTTCCCCCTGGAAGCTCCCTCGTGC
GCTCTCCTGTTCCGACCCTGCCGCTTACCGGATACCTGTCCGCCTTTCTCCCTTCGGGAAGCGTGGCGCT
TTCTCATAGCTCACGCTGTAGGTATCTCAGTTCGGTGTAGGTCGTTCGCTCCAAGCTGGGCTGTGTGCAC
GAACCCCCCGTTCAGCCCGACCGCTGCGCCTTATCCGGTAACTATCGTCTTGAGTCCAACCCGGTAAGAC
ACGACTTATCGCCACTGGCAGCAGCCACTGGTAACAGGATTAGCAGAGCGAGGTATGTAGGCGGTGCTAC
AGAGTTCTTGAAGTGGTGGCCTAACTACGGCTACACTAGAAGAACAGTATTTGGTATCTGCGCTCTGCTG
AAGCCAGTTACCTTCGGAAAAAGAGTTGGTAGCTCTTGATCCGGCAAACAAACCACCGCTGGTAGCGGTG
GTTTTTTTGTTTGCAAGCAGCAGATTACGCGCAGAAAAAAAGGATCTCAAGAAGATCCTTTGATCTTTTC
TACGGGGTCTGACGCTCAGTGGAACGAAAACTCACGTTAAGGGATTTTGGTCATGAGATTATCAAAAAGG
ATCTTCACCTAGATCCTTTTAAATTAAAAATGAAGTTTTAAATCAATCTAAAGTATATATGAGTAAACTT
GGTCTGACAGTTACCAATGCTTAATCAGTGAGGCACCTATCTCAGCGATCTGTCTATTTCGTTCATCCAT
AGTTGCCTGACTCCCCGTCGTGTAGATAACTACGATACGGGAGGGCTTACCATCTGGCCCCAGTGCTGCA
ATGATACCGCGAGACCCACGCTCACCGGCTCCAGATTTATCAGCAATAAACCAGCCAGCCGGAAGGGCCG
AGCGCAGAAGTGGTCCTGCAACTTTATCCGCCTCCATCCAGTCTATTAATTGTTGCCGGGAAGCTAGAGT
AAGTAGTTCGCCAGTTAATAGTTTGCGCAACGTTGTTGCCATTGCTACAGGCATCGTGGTGTCACGCTCG
TCGTTTGGTATGGCTTCATTCAGCTCCGGTTCCCAACGATCAAGGCGAGTTACATGATCCCCCATGTTGT
GCAAAAAAGCGGTTAGCTCCTTCGGTCCTCCGATCGTTGTCAGAAGTAAGTTGGCCGCAGTGTTATCACT
CATGGTTATGGCAGCACTGCATAATTCTCTTACTGTCATGCCATCCGTAAGATGCTTTTCTGTGACTGGT
GAGTACTCAACCAAGTCATTCTGAGAATAGTGTATGCGGCGACCGAGTTGCTCTTGCCCGGCGTCAATAC
GGGATAATACCGCGCCACATAGCAGAACTTTAAAAGTGCTCATCATTGGAAAACGTTCTTCGGGGCGAAA
ACTCTCAAGGATCTTACCGCTGTTGAGATCCAGTTCGATGTAACCCACTCGTGCACCCAACTGATCTTCA
GCATCTTTTACTTTCACCAGCGTTTCTGGGTGAGCAAAAACAGGAAGGCAAAATGCCGCAAAAAAGGGAA
TAAGGGCGACACGGAAATGTTGAATACTCATACTCTTCCTTTTTCAATATTATTGAAGCATTTATCAGGG
TTATTGTCTCATGAGCGGATACATATTTGAATGTATTTAGAAAAATAAACAAATAGGGGTTCCGCGCACA
TTTCCCCGAAAAGTGCCACCTGAC
